>Addgene plasmid #83421 | pEGFP-Rab21 | depositor full sequence | sequence record 159110 | pEGFP-Rab21 sequence 5358 bps
CTAGATAACTGATCATAATCAGCCATACCACATTTGTAGAGGTTTTACTTGCTTTAAAAAACCTCCCACA
CCTCCCCCTGAACCTGAAACATAAAATGAATGCAATTGTTGTTGTTAACTTGTTTATTGCAGCTTATAAT
GGTTACAAATAAAGCAATAGCATCACAAATTTCACAAATAAAGCATTTTTTTCACTGCATTCTAGTTGTG
GTTTGTCCAAACTCATCAATGTATCTTAACGCGTAAATTGTAAGCGTTAATATTTTGTTAAAATTCGCGT
TAAATTTTTGTTAAATCAGCTCATTTTTTAACCAATAGGCCGAAATCGGCAAAATCCCTTATAAATCAAA
AGAATAGACCGAGATAGGGT
[37 nt withheld, positions 371-407]
AAAGAACGTGGACTCCAACGTCAAAGG
[49 nt withheld, positions 435-483]
T
[91 nt withheld, positions 485-575]
G
[124 nt withheld, positions 577-700]
CAGGTGGCACTTTTCGGGGAAATGTGCGCGGAACCCCTATTTGTTTATTTTTCTAAATACATTCAAATAT
GTATCCGCTCATGAGACAATAACCCTGATAAATGCTTCAATAATATTGAAAAAGGAAGAGTCCTGAGGCG
GAAAGAACCAGCTGTGGAATGTGTGTCAGTTAGGGTGTGGAAAGTCCCCAGGCTCCCCAGCAGGCAGAAG
TATGCAAAGCATGCATCTCAATTAGTCAGCAACCAGGTGTGGAAAGTCCCCAGGCTCCCCAGCAGGCAGA
AGTATGCAAAGCATGCATCTCAATTAGTCAGCAACCATAGTCCCGCCCCTAACTCCGCCCATCCCGCCCC
TAACTCCGCCCAGTTCCGCCCATTCTCCGCCCCATGGCTGACTAATTTTTTTTATTTATGCAGAGGCCGA
GGCCGCCTCGGCCTCTGAGCTATTCCAGAAGTAGTGAGGAGGCTTTTTTGGAGGCCTAGGCTTTTGCAAA
GATCGATCAAGAGACAGGATGAGGATCGTTTCGCATGATTGAACAAGATGGATTGCACGCAGGTTCTCCG
GCCGCTTGGGTGGAGAGGCTATTCGGCTATGACTGGGCACAACAGACAATCGGCTGCTCTGATGCCGCCG
TGTTCCGGCTGTCAGCGCAGGGGCGCCCGGTTCTTTTTGTCAAGACCGACCTGTCCGGTGCCCTGAATGA
ACTGCAAGACGAGGCAGCGCGGCTATCGTGGCTGGCCACGACGGGCGTTCCTTGCGCAGCTGTGCTCGAC
GTTGTCACTGAAGCGGGAAGGGACTGGCTGCTATTGGGCGAAGTGCCGGGGCAGGATCTCCTGTCATCTC
ACCTTGCTCCTGCCGAGAAAGTATCCATCATGGCTGATGCAATGCGGCGGCTGCATACGCTTGATCCGGC
TACCTGCCCATTCGACCACCAAGCGAAACATCGCATCGAGCGAGCACGTACTCGGATGGAAGCCGGTCTT
GTCGATCAGGATGATCTGGACGAAGAGCATCAGGGGCTCGCGCCAGCCGAACTGTTCGCCAGGCTCAAGG
CGAGCATGCCCGACGGCGAGGATCTCGTCGTGACCCATGGCGATGCCTGCTTGCCGAATATCATGGTGGA
AAATGGCCGCTTTTCTGGATTCATCGACTGTGGCCGGCTGGGTGTGGCGGACCGCTATCAGGACATAGCG
TTGGCTACCCGTGATATTGCTGAAGAGCTTGGCGGCGAATGGGCTGACCGCTTCCTCGTGCTTTACGGTA
TCGCCGCTCCCGATTCGCAGCGCATCGCCTTCTATCGCCTTCTTGACGAGTTCTTCTGAGCGGGACTCTG
GGGTTCGAAATGACCGACCAAGCGACGCCCAACCTGCCATCACGAGATTTCGATTCCACCGCCGCCTTCT
ATGAAAGGTTGGGCTTCGGAATCGTTTTCCGGGACGCCGGCTGGATGATCCTCCAGCGCGGGGATCTCAT
GCTGGAGTTCTTCGCCCACCCTAGGGGGAGGCTAACTGAAACACGGAAGGAGACAATACCGGAAGGAACC
CGCGCTATGACGGCAATAAAAAGACAGAATAAAACGCACGGTGTTGGGTCGTTTGTTCATAAACGCGGGG
TTCGGTCCCAGGGCTGGCACTCTGTCGATACCCCACCGAGACCCCATTGGGGCCAATACGCCCGCGTTTC
TTCCTTTTCCCCACCCCACCCCCCAAGTTCGGGTGAAGGCCCAGGGCTCGCAGCCAACGTCGGGGCGGCA
GGCCCTGCCATAGCCTCAGGTTACTCATATATACTTTAGATTGATTTAAAACTTCATTTTTAATTTAAAA
GGATCTAGGTGAAGATCCTTTTTGATAATCTCATGACCAAAATCCCTTAACGTGAGTTTTCGTTCCACTG
AGCGTCAGACCCCGTAGAAAAGATCAAAGGATCTTCTTGAGATCCTTTTTTTCTGCGCGTAATCTGCTGC
TTGCAAACAAAAAAACCACCGCTACCAGCGGTGGTTTGTTTGCCGGATCAAGAGCTACCAACTCTTTTTC
CGAAGGTAACTGGCTTCAGCAGAGCGCAGATACCAAATACTGTCCTTCTAGTGTAGCCGTAGTTAGGCCA
CCACTTCAAGAACTCTGTAGCACCGCCTACATACCTCGCTCTGCTAATCCTGTTACCAGTGGCTGCTGCC
AGTGGCGATAAGTCGTGTCTTACCGGGTTGGACTCAAGACGATAGTTACCGGATAAGGCGCAGCGGTCGG
GCTGAACGGGGGGTTCGTGCACACAGCCCAGCTTGGAGCGAACGACCTACACCGAACTGAGATACCTACA
GCGTGAGCTATGAGAAAGCGCCACGCTTCCCGAAGGGAGAAAGGCGGACAGGTATCCGGTAAGCGGCAGG
GTCGGAACAGGAGAGCGCACGAGGGAGCTTCCAGGGGGAAACGCCTGGTATCTTTATAGTCCTGTCGGGT
TTCGCCACCTCTGACTTGAGCGTCGATTTTTGTGATGCTCGTCAGGGGGGCGGAGCCTATGGAAAAACGC
CAGCAACGCGGCCTTTTTACGGTTCCTGGCCTTTTGCTGGCCTTTTGCTCACATGTTCTTTCCTGCGTTA
TCCCCTGATTCTGTGGATAACCGTATTACCGCCATGCATTAGTTATTAATAGTAATCAATTACGGGGTCA
TTAGTTCATAGCCCATATATGGAGTTCCGCGTTACATAACTTACGGTAAATGGCCCGCCTGGCTGACCGC
CCAACGACCCCCGCCCATTGACGTCAATAATGACGTATGTTCCCATAGTAACGCCAATAGGGACTTTCCA
TTGACGTCAATGGGTGGAGTATTTACGGTAAACTGCCCACTTGGCAGTACATCAAGTGTATCATATGCCA
AGTACGCCCCCTATTGACGTCAATGACGGTAAATGGCCCGCCTGGCATTATGCCCAGTACATGACCTTAT
GGGACTTTCCTACTTGGCAGTACATCTACGTATTAGTCATCGCTATTACCATGGTGATGCGGTTTTGGCA
GTACATCAATGGGCGTGGATAGCGGTTTGACTCACGGGGATTTCCAAGTCTCCACCCCATTGACGTCAAT
GGGAGTTTGTTTTGGCACCAAAATCAACGGGACTTTCCAAAATGTCGTAACAACTCCGCCCCATTGACGC
AAATGGGCGGTAGGCGTGTACGGTGGGAGGTCTATATAAGCAGAGCTGGTTTAGTGAACCGTCAGATCCG
CTAGCGCTACCGGTCGCCACCATGGTGAGCAAGGGCGAGGAGCTGTTCACCGGGGTGGTGCCCATCCTGG
TCGAGCTGGACGGCGACGTAAACGGCCACAAGTTCAGCGTGTCCGGCGAGGGCGAGGGCGATGCCACCTA
CGGCAAGCTGACCCTGAAGTTCATCTGCACCACCGGCAAGCTGCCCGTGCCCTGGCCCACCCTCGTGACC
ACCCTGACCTACGGCGTGCAGTGCTTCAGCCGCTACCCCGACCACATGAAGCAGCACGACTTCTTCAAGT
CCGCCATGCCCGAAGGCTACGTCCAGGAGCGCACCATCTTCTTCAAGGACGACGGCAACTACAAGACCCG
CGCCGAGGTGAAGTTCGAGGGCGACACCCTGGTGAACCGCATCGAGCTGAAGGGCATCGACTTCAAGGAG
GACGGCAACATCCTGGGGCACAAGCTGGAGTACAACTACAACAGCCACAACGTCTATATCATGGCCGACA
AGCAGAAGAACGGCATCAAGGTGAACTTCAAGATCCGCCACAACATCGAGGACGGCAGCGTGCAGCTCGC
CGACCACTACCAGCAGAACACCCCCATCGGCGACGGCCCCGTGCTGCTGCCCGACAACCACTACCTGAGC
ACCCAGTCCGCCCTGAGCAAAGACCCCAACGAGAAGCGCGATCACATGGTCCTGCTGGAGTTCGTGACCG
CCGCCGGGATCACTCTCGGCATGGACGAGCTGTACAAGTCCGGACTCAGATCTCGAGCTCAAGCTTCGAT
GGCTGCGGCCGGCGGCGGGGCGGCGGCGGCGGCGGGCCGAGCCTACTCCTTCAAGGTGGTGCTGCTCGGG
GAAGGCTGCGTGGGGAAGACGTCGCTGGTGCTGCGCTACTGCGAGAACAAGTTCAACGACAAGCACATCA
CCACCCTGCAGGCATCTTTCTTAACAAAGAAGTTAAATATTGGTGGAAAAAGAGTAAACCTTGCCATATG
GGACACAGCAGGTCAGGAGAGATTCCACGCACTGGGCCCAATTTACTACCGAGATTCGAACGGAGCTATT
TTAGTTTATGATGTAACGGATGAAGATTCCTTTCAGAAGGTAAAAAACTGGGTCAAAGAATTACGAAAAA
TGTTGGGAAATGAGATCTGTTTGTGTATAGTTGGTAATAAAATAGACTTGGAAAAGGAGAGGCACGTCTC
TATTCAAGAAGCAGAATCGTATGCAGAGTCTGTGGGAGCCAAGCATTACCATACTTCCGCTAAACAGAAC
AAAGGCATTGAGGAGCTCTTTCTCGACCTTTGTAAAAGAATGATAGAGACAGCCCAGGTGGATGAGAGAG
CAAAAGGCAATGGCTCGAGTCAAGCCGGGGCTGCAAGGCGAGGTGTGCAGATCATCGACGACGAGCCTCA
AGCTCAGAGCAGCGGAGGGTGCTGTTCCTCCGGCTAAT
Features (pLannotate 1.2.2; 15 found; start..end, strand, type, name):
     10..94      +  CDS            large T antigen (fragment): large T antigen from SV40 (simian virus 40)
    117..238     +  polyA_signal   SV40 poly(A) signal: SV40 polyadenylation signal
    272..700     -  rep_origin     f1 ori (sequence partly withheld): f1 bacteriophage origin of replication; arrow indicates direction of (+) strand synthesis
    727..831     +  promoter       AmpR promoter: bla
    833..1190    +  promoter       SV40 promoter: SV40 enhancer and early promoter
   1225..2019    +  CDS            NeoR/KanR: aminoglycoside phosphotransferase from Tn5; aph(3')-II (or nptII); confers resistance to neomycin, kanamycin, and G418 (Geneticin®)
   2040..2192    +  CDS            ble (fragment): BLE_KLEPN - Experimental evidence at protein level: Swiss-Prot protein existence level 1. Binding protein with a strong affinity to the bleomycin family of antibiotics. Binds to CL990; an antimitotic-antibiotic compound. From Klebsiella pneumoniae.
   2251..2298    +  polyA_signal   HSV TK poly(A) signal: herpes simplex virus thymidine kinase polyadenylation signal (Cole and Stacy, 1985)
   2389..2405    -  polyA_signal   bGH poly(A) signal (fragment): bovine growth hormone polyadenylation signal
   2627..3215    +  rep_origin     ori: high-copy-number ColE1/pMB1/pBR322/pUC origin of replication
   3390..3693    +  enhancer       CMV enhancer: human cytomegalovirus immediate early enhancer
   3694..3897    +  promoter       CMV promoter: human cytomegalovirus (CMV) immediate early promoter
   3942..4658    +  CDS            EGFP: EGFP is a basic (constitutively fluorescent) green fluorescent protein published in 1996, derived from Aequorea victoria. It is reported to be a rapidly-maturing weak dimer with moderate acid sensitivity.
   4659..4689    +  misc_feature   MCS (fragment): multiple cloning site
   4689..5354    +  CDS            Rab21: RAB21_MOUSE - Experimental evidence at protein level: Swiss-Prot protein existence level 1. Small GTPase involved in membrane trafficking control (PubMed:16754960, PubMed:18804435). Regulates integrin internalization and recycling, but does not influence the traffic of endosomally translocated receptors in general (PubMed:16754960). As a result, may regulate cell adhesion and migration (PubMed:16754960). During the mitosis of adherent cells, controls the endosomal trafficking of integrins which is required for the successful completion of cytokinesis (PubMed:18804435). Involved in neurite grow
