[The description below was written by a language model from this plasmid's Addgene catalogue record and pLannotate feature annotations shown in this document.]
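Description:
pEGFP-Rab21 is a mammalian expression plasmid of 5,358 bp built on the pEGFP-C1 backbone, carrying wild-type mouse Rab21 fused to the C-terminus of EGFP. The human cytomegalovirus immediate-early enhancer and promoter drive a single open reading frame in which EGFP comes first, followed by a short remnant of the multiple cloning site acting as a linker, and then the Rab21 coding sequence of roughly 670 bp, which was inserted between HindIII and XbaI sites. Placing the fluorescent protein at the N-terminus leaves the C-terminus of the GTPase free, which matters for Rab proteins generally because their C-terminal cysteines are prenylated for membrane attachment. Transcripts are terminated by the SV40 polyadenylation signal immediately downstream of the insert.

The plasmid is propagated in E. coli through a high-copy ColE1/pUC-type origin and selected with kanamycin. The same Tn5 aminoglycoside phosphotransferase gene (NeoR/KanR) serves in both hosts: a bacterial bla-type promoter drives it in E. coli, while the adjacent SV40 enhancer/early promoter, with an HSV thymidine kinase polyadenylation signal, allows G418 selection of stably transfected mammalian cells. An f1 origin is also present for single-stranded DNA production. The small large T antigen, ble and bGH poly(A) fragments in the annotation are short partial matches, most likely backbone remnants rather than functional elements.

Rab21 is a small GTPase that controls membrane trafficking, in particular the internalisation and recycling of integrins, with consequences for cell adhesion, migration and cytokinesis. The construct is suited to transfection of cultured mammalian cells to visualise Rab21 localisation on endosomal compartments by fluorescence microscopy and to study the effects of overexpressing the wild-type protein on integrin traffic.
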