Addgene plasmid #83421: pEGFP-Rab21
Purpose: Mouse Rab21 (wild type)
Depositing lab: Johanna Ivaska. Publication: Small GTPase Rab21 regulates cell adhesion and controls endosomal traffic of beta1-integrins. Pellinen T, Arjonen A, Vuoriluoto K, Kallio K, Fransen JA, Ivaska J. J Cell Biol. 2006 Jun 5;173(5):767-80. 10.1083/jcb.200509019 PubMed 16754960.
Backbone
  Vector backbone: pEGFP-C1
  Backbone size w/o insert (bp): 4681
  Total vector size (bp): 5358
  Vector type: Mammalian Expression
Growth in bacteria
  Bacterial resistance: Kanamycin, 50 μg/mL
  Growth temperature: 37°C
  Growth strain: DH5alpha
  Copy number: Unknown
Gene/Insert
  Gene/Insert name: Rab21 (alt name: Mus musculus RAB21, member RAS oncogene family (Rab21))
  Species: M. musculus (mouse)
  Insert size (bp): 677
  GenBank ID: NM_024454.1
  Entrez Gene: Rab21 (a.k.a. 9630024B22)
  Promoter: CMV
  Tag / fusion protein: EGFP (N terminal on insert)
  Cloning method: Restriction Enzyme; 5′ cloning site HindIII (unknown if destroyed); 3′ cloning site XbaI (unknown if destroyed)
  Sequencing primers: 5′ EGFP-C: CATGGTCCTGCTGGAGTTCGTG
Terms and licenses: Academic/Nonprofit Terms; Industry Terms: Not Available to Industry
How to cite: pEGFP-Rab21 was a gift from Johanna Ivaska (Addgene plasmid # 83421 ; http://n2t.net/addgene:83421 ; RRID:Addgene_83421)
