>Addgene plasmid #83421 | pEGFP-Rab21 | addgene partial sequence | sequence record 162229 | CMV-F 5'-CGCAAATGGGCGGTAGGCGTG-3'
CTATATAAGCAGAGCTGGTTTAGTGAACCGTCAGATCCGCTAGCGCTACCGGTCGCCACCATGGTGAGCA
AGGGCGAGGAGCTGTTCACCGGGGTGGTGCCCATCCTGGTCGAGCTGGACGGCGACGTAAACGGCCACAA
GTTCAGCGTGTCCGGCGAGGGCGAGGGCGATGCCACCTACGGCAAGCTGACCCTGAAGTTCATCTGCACC
ACCGGCAAGCTGCCCGTGCCCTGGCCCACCCTCGTGACCACCCTGACCTACGGCGTGCAGTGCTTCAGCC
GCTACCCCGACCACATGAAGCAGCACGACTTCTTCAAGTCCGCCATGCCCGAAGGCTACGTCCAGGAGCG
CACCATCTTCTTCAAGGACGACGGCAACTACAAGACCCGCGCCGAGGTGAAGTTCGAGGGCGACACCCTG
GTGAACCGCATCGAGCTGAAGGGCATCGACTTCAAGGAGGACGGCAACATCCTGGGGCACAAGCTGGAGT
ACAACTACAACAGCCACAACGTCTATATCATGGCCGACAAGCAGAAGAACGGCATCAAGGTGAACTTCAA
GATCCGCCACAACATCGAGGACGGCAGCGTGCAGCTCGCCGACCACTACCAGCAGAACACCCCCATCGGC
GACGGCCCCGTGCTGCTGCCCGACAACCACTACCTGAGCACCCAGTCCGCCCTGAGCAAAGACCCCAACG
AGAAGCGCGATCACATGGTCCTGCTGGAGTTCGTGACCGCCGCCGGGATCACTCTCGGCATGGACGAGCT
GTACAAGTCCGGACTCAGATCTCGAGCTCAAGCTTCGATGGCTGCGGCCGGCGGCGGGGCGGCGGCGGCG
GCGGGCCGAGCCTACTCCTTCAAGGTGGTGCTGCTCGGGGAAGGCTGCGTGGGGAAGACGTCGCTGGTGC
TGCGCTACTGCGAGAACAAGTTCAACGACAAGCACATCACCACCCTGCAGGCATCTTTCTTAACAAAGAA
GTTAAATATTGGTGGAAAA
