>Addgene plasmid #83421 | pEGFP-Rab21 | addgene partial sequence | sequence record 162232 | F1ori-F 5'-GTGGACTCTTGTTCCAAACTGG-3'
ACCCTATCTCGGTCTATTCTTTTGATTTATAAGGGATTTTGCCGATTTCGGCCTATTGGTTAAAAAATGA
GCTGATTTAACAAAAATTTAACGCGAATTTTAACAAAATATTAACGCTTACAATTTACGCGTTAAGATAC
ATTGATGAGTTTGGACAAACCACAACTAGAATGCAGTGAAAAAAATGCTTTATTTGTGAAATTTGTGATG
CTATTGCTTTATTTGTAACCATTATAAGCTGCAATAAACAAGTTAACAACAACAATTGCATTCATTTTAT
GTTTCAGGTTCAGGGGGAGGTGTGGGAGGTTTTTTAAAGCAAGTAAAACCTCTACAAATGTGGTATGGCT
GATTATGATCAGTTATCTAGATTAGCCGGAGGAACAGCACCCTCCGCTGCTCTGAGCTTGAGGCTCGTCG
TCGATGATCTGCACACCTCGCCTTGCAGCCCCGGCTTGACTCGAGCCATTGCCTTTTGCTCTCTCATCCA
CCTGGGCTGTCTCTATCATTCTTTTACAAAGGTCGAGAAAGAGCTCCTCAATGCCTTTGTTCTGTTTAGC
GGAAGTATGGTAATGCTTGGCTCCCACAGACTCTGCATACGATTCTGCTTCTTGAATAGAGACGTGCCTC
TCCTTTTCCAAGTCTATTTTATTACCAACTATACACAAACAGATCTCATTTCCCAACATTTTTCGTAATT
CTTTGACCCAGTTTTTTACCTTCTGAAAGGAATCTTCATCCGTTACATCATAAACTAAAATAGCTCCGTT
CGAATCTCGGTAGTAAATTGGGCCCAGTGCGTGGAATCTCTCCTGACCTGCTGTGTCCCATATGGCAAGG
TTTACTCTTTTTCCACCAATATTTAACTTCTTTGTTAAGAAAGATGCCTGCAGGGTGGTGATGTGCTTGT
CGTTGAACTTGTTCTCGCAGTAGCGCAGCACCAGCGACGTCTT
